Addgene plasmid #197991: pLVX-shRNA2-zsGreen-PGK-puro_scramble shRNA
Purpose: For the stable knockdown experiments using shRNA, scramble sequence was inserted as the control.
Depositing lab: Bo Wang. Depositing organization: Shanghai Jiao Tong University, School of Medicine. Publication: Copy number variation-associated lncRNAs may contribute to the etiologies of congenital heart disease. Lu Y, Fang Q, Qi M, Li X, Zhang X, Lin Y, Xiang Y, Fu Q, Wang B. Commun Biol. 2023 Feb 17;6(1):189. doi: 10.1038/s42003-023-04565-z. PubMed 36806749.
Backbone
  Vector backbone: pLVX-shRNA2-zsGreen-PGK-puro
  Backbone size w/o insert (bp): 8998
  Total vector size (bp): 9038
  Modifications to backbone: The scramble shRNA sequence, as control for knockdown experiments, has been cloned into pLVX-shRNA2-zsGreen-PGK-puro by BamHI-EcoRI cloning site.
  Vector type: Mammalian Expression, Lentiviral
  Selectable markers: Puromycin
Growth in bacteria
  Bacterial resistance: Ampicillin, 100 μg/mL
  Growth temperature: Room Temperature
  Growth strain: NEB Stable
  Copy number: High Copy
Gene/Insert
  Gene/Insert name: scramble shRNA (control)
  gRNA/shRNA sequence: CGTATACCCGGAACAAAGGTCAAGAGCCTTTGTTCCGGGTATACGTTTTTT
  Species: H. sapiens (human)
  Insert size (bp): 63
  Mutation: 15q11.2 deletion
  Tag / fusion protein: zsGreen1 (C terminal on backbone)
Terms and licenses: Academic/Nonprofit Terms; Industry Terms: Not Available to Industry
How to cite: pLVX-shRNA2-zsGreen-PGK-puro_scramble shRNA was a gift from Bo Wang (Addgene plasmid # 197991 ; http://n2t.net/addgene:197991 ; RRID:Addgene_197991)
