[The description below was written by a language model from this plasmid's Addgene catalogue record and pLannotate feature annotations shown in this document.]
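Description:
pLVX-shRNA2-zsGreen-PGK-puro_scramble shRNA is an HIV-1-based lentiviral transfer plasmid that serves as the non-targeting control for stable shRNA knockdown experiments in mammalian cells. A short scrambled hairpin was cloned into the BamHI–EcoRI site of the pLVX-shRNA2-zsGreen-PGK-puro backbone, placing it downstream of the human U6 promoter, an RNA polymerase III promoter suited to short hairpin transcripts. In bacteria the plasmid is maintained through a high-copy ColE1/pUC-type origin and ampicillin resistance (AmpR). A recombination-resistant E. coli strain is listed for propagation, as is common for LTR-containing vectors.

The proviral region is bounded by two HIV-1 LTR elements. It carries the Ψ packaging signal with an adjoining gag fragment, the Rev response element for Rev-dependent nuclear export of the genomic RNA, and the cPPT/CTS, which aids transduction. After the U6-shRNA unit come two independent Pol II cassettes. The CMV enhancer/promoter drives ZsGreen1, a green fluorescent reporter that marks transduced cells, and the mouse PGK promoter drives puromycin N-acetyltransferase for selecting stable integrants. A WPRE follows to boost transcript expression. The catalogue lists ZsGreen1 as a C-terminal tag, but the feature layout shows a separately expressed reporter rather than a fusion partner of the hairpin.

Some catalogue fields do not fit together cleanly. The sequenced record is 8,991 nt against a stated total of 9,038 bp. The "15q11.2 deletion" mutation entry has no evident bearing on a scrambled control hairpin and probably reflects the associated study of copy-number-variation-linked lncRNAs in congenital heart disease.
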