Features (pLannotate 1.2.2; 24 found; start..end, strand, type, name):
    377..634     +  LTR            5' LTR (truncated): truncated 5' long terminal repeat (LTR) from HIV-1
    681..806     +  misc_feature   HIV-1 Ψ: packaging signal of human immunodeficiency virus type 1
    790..1128    +  CDS            HIV-1 gag (fragment): gag protein from human immunodeficiency virus 1; gag
   1303..1536    +  misc_feature   RRE: The Rev response element (RRE) of HIV-1 allows for Rev-dependent mRNA export from the nucleus to the cytoplasm.
   1913..2013    +  CDS            Rev (fragment): human immunodeficiency virus 1 (HIV-1) Rev protein; rev; enhances nuclear export of unspliced and incompletely spliced viral mRNAs
   2028..2143    +  misc_feature   cPPT/CTS: central polypurine tract and central termination sequence of HIV-1 (lacking the first T)
   2196..2436    +  promoter       U6 promoter: RNA polymerase III promoter for human U6 snRNA
   2562..2865    +  enhancer       CMV enhancer: human cytomegalovirus immediate early enhancer
   2866..3069    +  promoter       CMV promoter: human cytomegalovirus (CMV) immediate early promoter
   3114..3807    +  CDS            ZsGreen1 (fragment): Zoanthus green fluorescent protein mammalian codon-optimized
   3827..4326    +  promoter       PGK promoter: mouse phosphoglycerate kinase 1 promoter
   4347..4946    +  CDS            PuroR: puromycin N-acetyltransferase; pac from Streptomyces alboniger; confers resistance to puromycin
   4960..5548    +  misc_feature   WPRE: woodchuck hepatitis virus posttranscriptional regulatory element
   5565..6083    +  CDS            nef (fragment): NEF_HV1BR - Experimental evidence at protein level: Swiss-Prot protein existence level 1. Extracellular Nef protein targets CD4(+) T-lymphocytes for apoptosis by interacting with CXCR4 surface receptors (PubMed:14990729). From Human immunodeficiency virus type 1 group M subtype B (isolate BRU/LAI) (HIV-1).
   6131..6388    +  LTR            5' LTR (truncated): truncated 5' long terminal repeat (LTR) from HIV-1
   6540..6556    -  protein_bind   lac operator: The lac repressor binds to the lac operator to inhibit transcription in E. coli. This inhibition can be relieved by adding lactose or isopropyl-β-D-thiogalactopyranoside (IPTG). lac repressor encoded by lacI
   6564..6594    -  promoter       lac promoter: promoter for the E. coli lac operon
   6609..6630    -  protein_bind   CAP binding site: CAP binding activates transcription in the presence of cAMP. E. coli catabolite activator protein
   6643..6735    -  CDS            lacI (fragment): lac repressor; lacI; The lac repressor binds to the lac operator to inhibit transcription in E. coli. This inhibition can be relieved by adding lactose or isopropyl-β-D-thiogalactopyranoside (IPTG).
   6918..7506    -  rep_origin     ori: high-copy-number ColE1/pMB1/pBR322/pUC origin of replication
   7677..8537    -  CDS            AmpR: β-lactamase; bla; confers resistance to ampicillin, carbenicillin, and related antibiotics
   8538..8642    -  promoter       AmpR promoter: bla
   8690..8824    +  polyA_signal   SV40 poly(A) signal: SV40 polyadenylation signal
   8991..329     +  CDS            nef (fragment) (across the origin): NEF_HV1BR - Experimental evidence at protein level: Swiss-Prot protein existence level 1. Extracellular Nef protein targets CD4(+) T-lymphocytes for apoptosis by interacting with CXCR4 surface receptors (PubMed:14990729). From Human immunodeficiency virus type 1 group M subtype B (isolate BRU/LAI) (HIV-1).
>Addgene plasmid #197991 | pLVX-shRNA2-zsGreen-PGK-puro_scramble shRNA | addgene full sequence | sequence record 389134 | Addgene NGS Result
TGGAAGGGCTAATTCACTCCCAAAGAAGACAAGATATCCTTGATCTGTGGATCTACCACACACAAGGCTA
CTTCCCTGATTAGCAGAACTACACACCAGGGCCAGGGGTCAGATATCCACTGACCTTTGGATGGTGCTAC
AAGCTAGTACCAGTTGAGCCAGATAAGGTAGAAGAGGCCAATAAAGGAGAGAACACCAGCTTGTTACACC
CTGTGAGCCTGCATGGGATGGATGACCCGGAGAGAGAAGTGTTAGAGTGGAGGTTTGACAGCCGCCTAGC
ATTTCATCACGTGGCCCGAGAGCTGCATCCGGAGTACTTCAAGAACTGCTGATATCGAGCTTGCTACAAG
GGACTTTCCGCTGGGGACTTTCCAGGGAGGCGTGGCCTGGGCGGGACTGGGGAGTGGCGAGCCCTCAGAT
CCTGCATATAAGCAGCTGCTTTTTGCCTGTACTGGGTCTCTCTGGTTAGACCAGATCTGAGCCTGGGAGC
TCTCTGGCTAACTAGGGAACCCACTGCTTAAGCCTCAATAAAGCTTGCCTTGAGTGCTTCAAGTAGTGTG
TGCCCGTCTGTTGTGTGACTCTGGTAACTAGAGATCCCTCAGACCCTTTTAGTCAGTGTGGAAAATCTCT
AGCAGTGGCGCCCGAACAGGGACTTGAAAGCGAAAGGGAAACCAGAGGAGCTCTCTCGACGCAGGACTCG
GCTTGCTGAAGCGCGCACGGCAAGAGGCGAGGGGCGGCGACTGGTGAGTACGCCAAAAATTTTGACTAGC
GGAGGCTAGAAGGAGAGAGATGGGTGCGAGAGCGTCAGTATTAAGCGGGGGAGAATTAGATCGCGATGGG
AAAAAATTCGGTTAAGGCCAGGGGGAAAGAAAAAATATAAATTAAAACATATAGTATGGGCAAGCAGGGA
GCTAGAACGATTCGCAGTTAATCCTGGCCTGTTAGAAACATCAGAAGGCTGTAGACAAATACTGGGACAG
CTACAACCATCCCTTCAGACAGGATCAGAAGAACTTAGATCATTATATAATACAGTAGCAACCCTCTATT
GTGTGCATCAAAGGATAGAGATAAAAGACACCAAGGAAGCTTTAGACAAGATAGAGGAAGAGCAAAACAA
AAGTAAGACCACCGCACAGCAAGCGGCCGGCCGCTGATCTTCAGACCTGGAGGAGGAGATATGAGGGACA
ATTGGAGAAGTGAATTATATAAATATAAAGTAGTAAAAATTGAACCATTAGGAGTAGCACCCACCAAGGC
AAAGAGAAGAGTGGTGCAGAGAGAAAAAAGAGCAGTGGGAATAGGAGCTTTGTTCCTTGGGTTCTTGGGA
GCAGCAGGAAGCACTATGGGCGCAGCGTCAATGACGCTGACGGTACAGGCCAGACAATTATTGTCTGGTA
TAGTGCAGCAGCAGAACAATTTGCTGAGGGCTATTGAGGCGCAACAGCATCTGTTGCAACTCACAGTCTG
GGGCATCAAGCAGCTCCAGGCAAGAATCCTGGCTGTGGAAAGATACCTAAAGGATCAACAGCTCCTGGGG
ATTTGGGGTTGCTCTGGAAAACTCATTTGCACCACTGCTGTGCCTTGGAATGCTAGTTGGAGTAATAAAT
CTCTGGAACAGATTTGGAATCACACGACCTGGATGGAGTGGGACAGAGAAATTAACAATTACACAAGCTT
AATACACTCCTTAATTGAAGAATCGCAAAACCAGCAAGAAAAGAATGAACAAGAATTATTGGAATTAGAT
AAATGGGCAAGTTTGTGGAATTGGTTTAACATAACAAATTGGCTGTGGTATATAAAATTATTCATAATGA
TAGTAGGAGGCTTGGTAGGTTTAAGAATAGTTTTTGCTGTACTTTCTATAGTGAATAGAGTTAGGCAGGG
ATATTCACCATTATCGTTTCAGACCCACCTCCCAACCCCGAGGGGACCCGACAGGCCCGAAGGAATAGAA
GAAGAAGGTGGAGAGAGAGACAGAGACAGATCCATTCGATTAGTGAACGGATCTCGACGGTATCGCCTTT
AAAAGAAAAGGGGGGATTGGGGGGTACAGTGCAGGGGAAAGAATAGTAGACATAATAGCAACAGACATAC
AAACTAAAGAATTACAAAAACAAATTACAAAAATTCAAAATTTTCGGGTTTATTACAGGGACAGCAGAGA
TCCAGTTTATCGATCTGGGCAGGAAGAGGGCCTATTTCCCATGATTCCTTCATATTTGCATATACGATAC
AAGGCTGTTAGAGAGATAATTAGAATTAATTTGACTGTAAACACAAAGATATTAGTACAAAATACGTGAC
GTAGAAAGTAATAATTTCTTGGGTAGTTTGCAGTTTTAAAATTATGTTTTAAAATGGACTATCATATGCT
TACCGTAACTTGAAAGTATTTCGATTTCTTGGCTTTATATATCTTGTGGAAAGGACGAGGATCCCGTATA
CCCGGAACAAAGGTCAAGAGCCTTTGTTCCGGGTATACGTTTTTTGAATTCTAGTTATTAATAGTAATCA
ATTACGGGGTCATTAGTTCATAGCCCATATATGGAGTTCCGCGTTACATAACTTACGGTAAATGGCCCGC
CTGGCTGACCGCCCAACGACCCCCGCCCATTGACGTCAATAATGACGTATGTTCCCATAGTAACGCCAAT
AGGGACTTTCCATTGACGTCAATGGGTGGAGTATTTACGGTAAACTGCCCACTTGGCAGTACATCAAGTG
TATCATATGCCAAGTACGCCCCCTATTGACGTCAATGACGGTAAATGGCCCGCCTGGCATTATGCCCAGT
ACATGACCTTATGGGACTTTCCTACTTGGCAGTACATCTACGTATTAGTCATCGCTATTACCATGGTGAT
GCGGTTTTGGCAGTACATCAATGGGCGTGGATAGCGGTTTGACTCACGGGGATTTCCAAGTCTCCACCCC
ATTGACGTCAATGGGAGTTTGTTTTGGCACCAAAATCAACGGGACTTTCCAAAATGTCGTAACAACTCCG
CCCCATTGACGCAAATGGGCGGTAGGCGTGTACGGTGGGAGGTCTATATAAGCAGAGCTGGTTTAGTGAA
CCGTCAGATCCGCTAGCGCTACCGGTCGCCACCATGGCCCAGTCCAAGCACGGCCTGACCAAGGAGATGA
CCATGAAGTACCGCATGGAGGGCTGCGTGGACGGCCACAAGTTCGTGATCACCGGCGAGGGCATCGGCTA
CCCCTTCAAGGGCAAGCAGGCCATCAACCTGTGCGTGGTGGAGGGCGGCCCCTTGCCCTTCGCCGAGGAC
ATCTTGTCCGCCGCCTTCATGTACGGCAACCGCGTGTTCACCGAGTACCCCCAGGACATCGTCGACTACT
TCAAGAACTCCTGCCCCGCCGGCTACACCTGGGACCGCTCCTTCCTGTTCGAGGACGGCGCCGTGTGCAT
CTGCAACGCCGACATCACCGTGAGCGTGGAGGAGAACTGCATGTACCACGAGTCCAAGTTCTACGGCGTG
AACTTCCCCGCCGACGGCCCCGTGATGAAGAAGATGACCGACAACTGGGAGCCCTCCTGCGAGAAGATCA
TCCCCGTGCCCAAGCAGGGCATCTTGAAGGGCGACGTGAGCATGTACCTGCTGCTGAAGGACGGTGGCCG
CTTGCGCTGCCAGTTCGACACCGTGTACAAGGCCAAGTCCGTGCCCCGCAAGATGCCCGACTGGCACTTC
ATCCAGCACAAGCTGACCCGCGAGGACCGCAGCGACGCCAAGAACCAGAAGTGGCACCTGACCGAGCACG
CCATCGCCTCCGGCTCCGCCTTGCCCTAACTCGAGATAATTCTACCGGGTAGGGGAGGCGCTTTTCCCAA
GGCAGTCTGGAGCATGCGCTTTAGCAGCCCCGCTGGGCACTTGGCGCTACACAAGTGGCCTCTGGCCTCG
CACACATTCCACATCCACCGGTAGGCGCCAACCGGCTCCGTTCTTTGGTGGCCCCTTCGCGCCACCTTCT
ACTCCTCCCCTAGTCAGGAAGTTCCCCCCCGCCCCGCAGCTCGCGTCGTGCAGGACGTGACAAATGGAAG
TAGCACGTCTCACTAGTCTCGTGCAGATGGACAGCACCGCTGAGCAATGGAAGCGGGTAGGCCTTTGGGG
CAGCGGCCAATAGCAGCTTTGCTCCTTCGCTTTCTGGGCTCAGAGGCTGGGAAGGGGTGGGTCCGGGGGC
GGGCTCAGGGGCGGGCTCAGGGGCGGGGCGGGCGCCCGAAGGTCCTCCGGAGGCCCGGCATTCTGCACGC
TTCAAAAGCGCACGTCTGCCGCGCTGTTCTCCTCTTCCTCATCTCCGGGCCTTTCGACCTGCAGCCCAAG
CTTACCATGACCGAGTACAAGCCCACGGTGCGCCTCGCCACCCGCGACGACGTCCCCAGGGCCGTACGCA
CCCTCGCCGCCGCGTTCGCCGACTACCCCGCCACGCGCCACACCGTCGATCCGGACCGCCACATCGAGCG
GGTCACCGAGCTGCAAGAACTCTTCCTCACGCGCGTCGGGCTCGACATCGGCAAGGTGTGGGTCGCGGAC
GACGGCGCCGCGGTGGCGGTCTGGACCACGCCGGAGAGCGTCGAAGCGGGGGCGGTGTTCGCCGAGATCG
GCCCGCGCATGGCCGAGTTGAGCGGTTCCCGGCTGGCCGCGCAGCAACAGATGGAAGGCCTCCTGGCGCC
GCACCGGCCCAAGGAGCCCGCGTGGTTCCTGGCCACCGTCGGCGTCTCGCCCGACCACCAGGGCAAGGGT
CTGGGCAGCGCCGTCGTGCTCCCCGGAGTGGAGGCGGCCGAGCGCGCCGGGGTGCCCGCCTTCCTGGAGA
CCTCCGCGCCCCGCAACCTCCCCTTCTACGAGCGGCTCGGCTTCACCGTCACCGCCGACGTCGAGGTGCC
CGAAGGACCGCGCACCTGGTGCATGACCCGCAAGCCCGGTGCCTGAACGCGTCTGGAACAATCAACCTCT
GGATTACAAAATTTGTGAAAGATTGACTGGTATTCTTAACTATGTTGCTCCTTTTACGCTATGTGGATAC
GCTGCTTTAATGCCTTTGTATCATGCTATTGCTTCCCGTATGGCTTTCATTTTCTCCTCCTTGTATAAAT
CCTGGTTGCTGTCTCTTTATGAGGAGTTGTGGCCCGTTGTCAGGCAACGTGGCGTGGTGTGCACTGTGTT
TGCTGACGCAACCCCCACTGGTTGGGGCATTGCCACCACCTGTCAGCTCCTTTCCGGGACTTTCGCTTTC
CCCCTCCCTATTGCCACGGCGGAACTCATCGCCGCCTGCCTTGCCCGCTGCTGGACAGGGGCTCGGCTGT
TGGGCACTGACAATTCCGTGGTGTTGTCGGGGAAGCTGACGTCCTTTCCATGGCTGCTCGCCTGTGTTGC
CACCTGGATTCTGCGCGGGACGTCCTTCTGCTACGTCCCTTCGGCCCTCAATCCAGCGGACCTTCCTTCC
CGCGGCCTGCTGCCGGCTCTGCGGCCTCTTCCGCGTCTTCGCCTTCGCCCTCAGACGAGTCGGATCTCCC
TTTGGGCCGCCTCCCCGCCTGGAATTAATTCTGCAGTCGAGACCTAGAAAAACATGGAGCAATCACAAGT
AGCAATACAGCAGCTACCAATGCTGATTGTGCCTGGCTAGAAGCACAAGAGGAGGAGGAGGTGGGTTTTC
CAGTCACACCTCAGGTACCTTTAAGACCAATGACTTACAAGGCAGCTGTAGATCTTAGCCACTTTTTAAA
AGAAAAGAGGGGACTGGAAGGGCTAATTCACTCCCAACGAAGACAAGATATCCTTGATCTGTGGATCTAC
CACACACAAGGCTACTTCCCTGATTAGCAGAACTACACACCAGGGCCAGGGGTCAGATATCCACTGACCT
TTGGATGGTGCTACAAGCTAGTACCAGTTGAGCCAGATAAGGTAGAAGAGGCCAATAAAGGAGAGAACAC
CAGCTTGTTACACCCTGTGAGCCTGCATGGGATGGATGACCCGGAGAGAGAAGTGTTAGAGTGGAGGTTT
GACAGCCGCCTAGCATTTCATCACGTGGCCCGAGAGCTGCATCCGGAGTACTTCAAGAACTGCTGATATC
GAGCTTGCTACAAGGGACTTTCCGCTGGGGACTTTCCAGGGAGGCGTGGCCTGGGCGGGACTGGGGAGTG
GCGAGCCCTCAGATCCTGCATATAAGCAGCTGCTTTTTGCCTGTACTGGGTCTCTCTGGTTAGACCAGAT
CTGAGCCTGGGAGCTCTCTGGCTAACTAGGGAACCCACTGCTTAAGCCTCAATAAAGCTTGCCTTGAGTG
CTTCAAGTAGTGTGTGCCCGTCTGTTGTGTGACTCTGGTAACTAGAGATCCCTCAGACCCTTTTAGTCAG
TGTGGAAAATCTCTAGCAGTAGTAGTTCATGTCATCTTATTATTCAGTATTTATAACTTGCAAAGAAATG
AATATCAGAGAGTGAGAGGCCTTGACATTGCTAGCGTTTACCGTCGACCTCTAGCTAGAGCTTGGCGTAA
TCATGGTCATAGCTGTTTCCTGTGTGAAATTGTTATCCGCTCACAATTCCACACAACATACGAGCCGGAA
GCATAAAGTGTAAAGCCTGGGGTGCCTAATGAGTGAGCTAACTCACATTAATTGCGTTGCGCTCACTGCC
CGCTTTCCAGTCGGGAAACCTGTCGTGCCAGCTGCATTAATGAATCGGCCAACGCGCGGGGAGAGGCGGT
TTGCGTATTGGGCGCTCTTCCGCTTCCTCGCTCACTGACTCGCTGCGCTCGGTCGTTCGGCTGCGGCGAG
CGGTATCAGCTCACTCAAAGGCGGTAATACGGTTATCCACAGAATCAGGGGATAACGCAGGAAAGAACAT
GTGAGCAAAAGGCCAGCAAAAGGCCAGGAACCGTAAAAAGGCCGCGTTGCTGGCGTTTTTCCATAGGCTC
CGCCCCCCTGACGAGCATCACAAAAATCGACGCTCAAGTCAGAGGTGGCGAAACCCGACAGGACTATAAA
GATACCAGGCGTTTCCCCCTGGAAGCTCCCTCGTGCGCTCTCCTGTTCCGACCCTGCCGCTTACCGGATA
CCTGTCCGCCTTTCTCCCTTCGGGAAGCGTGGCGCTTTCTCATAGCTCACGCTGTAGGTATCTCAGTTCG
GTGTAGGTCGTTCGCTCCAAGCTGGGCTGTGTGCACGAACCCCCCGTTCAGCCCGACCGCTGCGCCTTAT
CCGGTAACTATCGTCTTGAGTCCAACCCGGTAAGACACGACTTATCGCCACTGGCAGCAGCCACTGGTAA
CAGGATTAGCAGAGCGAGGTATGTAGGCGGTGCTACAGAGTTCTTGAAGTGGTGGCCTAACTACGGCTAC
ACTAGAAGAACAGTATTTGGTATCTGCGCTCTGCTGAAGCCAGTTACCTTCGGAAAAAGAGTTGGTAGCT
CTTGATCCGGCAAACAAACCACCGCTGGTAGCGGTGGTTTTTTTGTTTGCAAGCAGCAGATTACGCGCAG
AAAAAAAGGATCTCAAGAAGATCCTTTGATCTTTTCTACGGGGTCTGACGCTCAGTGGAACGAAAACTCA
CGTTAAGGGATTTTGGTCATGAGATTATCAAAAAGGATCTTCACCTAGATCCTTTTAAATTAAAAATGAA
GTTTTAAATCAATCTAAAGTATATATGAGTAAACTTGGTCTGACAGTTACCAATGCTTAATCAGTGAGGC
ACCTATCTCAGCGATCTGTCTATTTCGTTCATCCATAGTTGCCTGACTCCCCGTCGTGTAGATAACTACG
ATACGGGAGGGCTTACCATCTGGCCCCAGTGCTGCAATGATACCGCGAGACCCACGCTCACCGGCTCCAG
ATTTATCAGCAATAAACCAGCCAGCCGGAAGGGCCGAGCGCAGAAGTGGTCCTGCAACTTTATCCGCCTC
CATCCAGTCTATTAATTGTTGCCGGGAAGCTAGAGTAAGTAGTTCGCCAGTTAATAGTTTGCGCAACGTT
GTTGCCATTGCTACAGGCATCGTGGTGTCACGCTCGTCGTTTGGTATGGCTTCATTCAGCTCCGGTTCCC
AACGATCAAGGCGAGTTACATGATCCCCCATGTTGTGCAAAAAAGCGGTTAGCTCCTTCGGTCCTCCGAT
CGTTGTCAGAAGTAAGTTGGCCGCAGTGTTATCACTCATGGTTATGGCAGCACTGCATAATTCTCTTACT
GTCATGCCATCCGTAAGATGCTTTTCTGTGACTGGTGAGTACTCAACCAAGTCATTCTGAGAATAGTGTA
TGCGGCGACCGAGTTGCTCTTGCCCGGCGTCAATACGGGATAATACCGCGCCACATAGCAGAACTTTAAA
AGTGCTCATCATTGGAAAACGTTCTTCGGGGCGAAAACTCTCAAGGATCTTACCGCTGTTGAGATCCAGT
TCGATGTAACCCACTCGTGCACCCAACTGATCTTCAGCATCTTTTACTTTCACCAGCGTTTCTGGGTGAG
CAAAAACAGGAAGGCAAAATGCCGCAAAAAAGGGAATAAGGGCGACACGGAAATGTTGAATACTCATACT
CTTCCTTTTTCAATATTATTGAAGCATTTATCAGGGTTATTGTCTCATGAGCGGATACATATTTGAATGT
ATTTAGAAAAATAAACAAATAGGGGTTCCGCGCACATTTCCCCGAAAAGTGCCACCTGACGTCGACGGAT
CGGGAGATCAACTTGTTTATTGCAGCTTATAATGGTTACAAATAAAGCAATAGCATCACAAATTTCACAA
ATAAAGCATTTTTTTCACTGCATTCTAGTTGTGGTTTGTCCAAACTCATCAATGTATCTTATCATGTCTG
GATCAACTGGATAACTCAAGCTAACCAAAATCATCCCAAACTTCCCACCCCATACCCTATTACCACTGCC
AATTACCTGTGGTTTCATTTACTCTAAACCTGTGATTCCTCTGAATTATTTTCATTTTAAAGAAATTGTA
TTTGTTAAATATGTACTACAAACTTAGTAGT
