>Addgene plasmid #197991 | pLVX-shRNA2-zsGreen-PGK-puro_scramble shRNA | depositor partial sequence | sequence record 383191 | Following sequence has been cloned into pLVX-shRNA2-zsGreen-PGK-puro by BamHI-EcoRI cloning site.
CGTATACCCGGAACAAAGGTCAAGAGCCTTTGTTCCGGGTATACGTTTTTT
